Addgene plasmid #149517: pJJiaDEST-APEX2
Purpose: (Empty Backbone) N-termial APEX2 tag. Gateway destination vector for mammanlian expression
Depositing lab: Vojo Deretic. Depositing organization: University of New Mexico Health Sciences Center. Publication: Galectins Control mTOR in Response to Endomembrane Damage. Jia J, Abudu YP, Claude-Taupin A, Gu Y, Kumar S, Choi SW, Peters R, Mudd MH, Allers L, Salemi M, Phinney B, Johansen T, Deretic V. Mol Cell. 2018 Apr 5;70(1):120-135.e8. doi: 10.1016/j.molcel.2018.03.009. PubMed 29625033.
Backbone
  Vector backbone: pcDNA3 APEX2-NES
  Backbone manufacturer: Addgene Plasmid #49386
  Backbone size (bp): 6198
  Modifications to backbone: remove the stop codon from APEX2 and insert Gateway ATTR casset at XhoI enzyme site
  Vector type: Mammalian Expression
  Promoter: CMV
  Tag / fusion protein: FLAG-APEX2 (N terminal on backbone)
Growth in bacteria
  Bacterial resistance: Chloramphenicol and Ampicillin, 25 & 100 μg/mL
  Growth temperature: 37°C
  Growth strain: ccdB Survival
  Copy number: High Copy
Gene/Insert
  Cloning method: Restriction Enzyme
  Sequencing primers: 5′ CMV; 3′ BGHR
Terms and licenses: Academic/Nonprofit Terms; Industry Terms: Not Available to Industry
How to cite: pJJiaDEST-APEX2 was a gift from Vojo Deretic (Addgene plasmid # 149517 ; http://n2t.net/addgene:149517 ; RRID:Addgene_149517)
