[The description below was written by a language model from this plasmid's Addgene catalogue record and pLannotate feature annotations shown in this document.]
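Description:
pJJiaDEST-APEX2 is an empty Gateway destination vector for mammalian expression, built on the pcDNA3 APEX2-NES backbone. It is used to place an N-terminal FLAG-APEX2 tag on any open reading frame brought in from an entry clone. The CMV enhancer and promoter drive a FLAG epitope followed by APEX2, the engineered soybean ascorbate peroxidase used for proximity biotinylation proteomics and electron microscopy contrast. According to the record, the APEX2 stop codon was removed and a Gateway attR cassette was inserted at the XhoI site, so the tag reads through into the recombined insert. The feature table also annotates the HIV Rev nuclear export signal between APEX2 and attR1, which suggests the NES of the parent plasmid is retained in the fusion, although the catalogue fields do not mention this. Transcripts terminate at the bGH polyadenylation signal. Flanking T7 and SP6 promoters come from the backbone.

The attR1–attR2 cassette carries a chloramphenicol resistance gene and the ccdB toxin gene. An LR reaction swaps this cassette for the gene of interest, and loss of ccdB gives counter-selection against unrecombined vector in standard E. coli. The empty plasmid must therefore be propagated in a ccdB-tolerant strain, under chloramphenicol and ampicillin selection. Maintenance in bacteria relies on a high-copy ColE1/pUC-type origin and AmpR, and an f1 origin is also present. An SV40 promoter-driven neo cassette with an SV40 poly(A) signal allows G418 selection of stably transfected mammalian cells. The sequenced record is 7,908 nt, consistent with the roughly 6.2 kb backbone plus the Gateway cassette. The associated publication concerns galectins and mTOR regulation after endomembrane damage, which fits use in APEX2 proximity labelling of tagged proteins.
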