Features (pLannotate 1.2.2; 30 found; start..end, strand, type, name):
     28..80      -  misc_feature   bom (fragment): basis of mobility region from pBR322
    235..614     +  enhancer       CMV enhancer: human cytomegalovirus immediate early enhancer
    615..818     +  promoter       CMV promoter: human cytomegalovirus (CMV) immediate early promoter
    814..847     +  LTR            5' LTR (truncated) (fragment): truncated 5' long terminal repeat (LTR) from HIV-1
    863..881     +  promoter       T7 promoter: promoter for bacteriophage T7 RNA polymerase
    913..936     +  CDS            3xFLAG (fragment): three tandem FLAG® epitope tags
    933..1680    +  CDS            APEX2 (fragment): soybean ascorbate peroxidase, engineered to serve as a monomeric tag for electron microscopy and live-cell proteomics (Lam et al., 2015) more active than the original APEX due to the A134P mutation
   1687..1713    +  CDS            NES: nuclear export signal from the HIV Rev protein (Fischer et al., 1995)
   1726..1850    +  protein_bind   attR1: mutant version of attR; recombination site for the Gateway® LR reaction LR Clonase™
   1875..1905    +  promoter       lac UV5 promoter: E. coli lac promoter with an "up" mutation
   1929..1958    +  promoter       cat promoter (fragment): promoter of the E. coli cat gene encoding chloramphenicol acetyltransferase
   1959..2618    +  CDS            CmR: chloramphenicol acetyltransferase; cat; confers resistance to chloramphenicol
   2797..2955    +  CDS            ccdA (fragment): CCDA_ECO57 - Also known as H, letA. Experimental evidence at protein level: Swiss-Prot protein existence level 1. Antitoxin component of a type II toxin-antitoxin (TA) system which inhibits the post-segregational killing (PSK) of plasmid-free cells, also referred to as a plasmid addiction system. Binds to and blocks the activity of CcdB; will also remove bound CcdB protein from the CcdB-GyrA complex by forming a CcdA-CcdB complex, a process termed rejuvenation. Functions as a transcriptional corepressor for the ccdAB operon, repression also requires CcdB (By similarity). From Escherichia coli
   2960..3262    +  CDS            ccdB: CCDB_ECOLI - Also known as G, letB, letD. Experimental evidence at protein level: Swiss-Prot protein existence level 1. Toxic component of a type II toxin-antitoxin (TA) system, functioning in plasmid maintainence. Responsible for the post- segregational killing (PSK) of plasmid-free cells, also referred to as a plasmid addiction system. Half-life of over 2 hours. Cell killing by CcdB is accompanied by filamentation, defects in chromosome and plasmid segregation, defects in cell division, formation of anucleate cells, decreased DNA synthesis and plasmid loss. Interferes with the activity of DN
   3306..3430    -  protein_bind   attR2: mutant version of attR; recombination site for the Gateway® LR reaction LR Clonase™
   3461..3479    -  promoter       SP6 promoter: promoter for bacteriophage SP6 RNA polymerase
   3505..3729    +  polyA_signal   bGH poly(A) signal: bovine growth hormone polyadenylation signal
   3733..3754    +  promoter       SV40 promoter (fragment): SV40 enhancer and early promoter
   3775..4203    +  rep_origin     f1 ori (sequence partly withheld): f1 bacteriophage origin of replication; arrow indicates direction of (+) strand synthesis
   4217..4546    +  promoter       SV40 promoter: SV40 enhancer and early promoter
   4613..5404    +  CDS            neo: KKA2_KLEPN - Also known as kan, nptII. Experimental evidence at protein level: Swiss-Prot protein existence level 1. Resistance to kanamycin, neomycin, paromomycin, ribostamycin, butirosin and gentamicin B. From Klebsiella pneumoniae.
   5428..5586    +  CDS            ble (fragment): BLE_KLEPN - Experimental evidence at protein level: Swiss-Prot protein existence level 1. Binding protein with a strong affinity to the bleomycin family of antibiotics. Binds to CL990; an antimitotic-antibiotic compound. From Klebsiella pneumoniae.
   5581..5702    +  polyA_signal   SV40 poly(A) signal: SV40 polyadenylation signal
   5775..5791    -  protein_bind   lac operator: The lac repressor binds to the lac operator to inhibit transcription in E. coli. This inhibition can be relieved by adding lactose or isopropyl-β-D-thiogalactopyranoside (IPTG). lac repressor encoded by lacI
   5799..5829    -  promoter       lac promoter: promoter for the E. coli lac operon
   5844..5865    -  protein_bind   CAP binding site: CAP binding activates transcription in the presence of cAMP. E. coli catabolite activator protein
   5878..5970    -  CDS            lacI (fragment): lac repressor; lacI; The lac repressor binds to the lac operator to inhibit transcription in E. coli. This inhibition can be relieved by adding lactose or isopropyl-β-D-thiogalactopyranoside (IPTG).
   6153..6741    -  rep_origin     ori: high-copy-number ColE1/pMB1/pBR322/pUC origin of replication
   6912..7772    -  CDS            AmpR: β-lactamase; bla; confers resistance to ampicillin, carbenicillin, and related antibiotics
   7773..7877    -  promoter       AmpR promoter: bla
>Addgene plasmid #149517 | pJJiaDEST-APEX2 | addgene full sequence | sequence record 308094 | Addgene NGS Result
GACGGATCGGGAGATCTCCCGATCCCCTATGGTGCACTCTCAGTACAATCTGCTCTGATGCCGCATAGTT
AAGCCAGTATCTGCTCCCTGCTTGTGTGTTGGAGGTCGCTGAGTAGTGCGCGAGCAAAATTTAAGCTACA
ACAAGGCAAGGCTTGACCGACAATTGCATGAAGAATCTGCTTAGGGTTAGGCGTTTTGCGCTGCTTCGCG
ATGTACGGGCCAGATATACGCGTTGACATTGATTATTGACTAGTTATTAATAGTAATCAATTACGGGGTC
ATTAGTTCATAGCCCATATATGGAGTTCCGCGTTACATAACTTACGGTAAATGGCCCGCCTGGCTGACCG
CCCAACGACCCCCGCCCATTGACGTCAATAATGACGTATGTTCCCATAGTAACGCCAATAGGGACTTTCC
ATTGACGTCAATGGGTGGAGTATTTACGGTAAACTGCCCACTTGGCAGTACATCAAGTGTATCATATGCC
AAGTACGCCCCCTATTGACGTCAATGACGGTAAATGGCCCGCCTGGCATTATGCCCAGTACATGACCTTA
TGGGACTTTCCTACTTGGCAGTACATCTACGTATTAGTCATCGCTATTACCATGGTGATGCGGTTTTGGC
AGTACATCAATGGGCGTGGATAGCGGTTTGACTCACGGGGATTTCCAAGTCTCCACCCCATTGACGTCAA
TGGGAGTTTGTTTTGGCACCAAAATCAACGGGACTTTCCAAAATGTCGTAACAACTCCGCCCCATTGACG
CAAATGGGCGGTAGGCGTGTACGGTGGGAGGTCTATATAAGCAGAGCTCTCTGGCTAACTAGAGAACCCA
CTGCTTACTGGCTTATCGAAATTAATACGACTCACTATAGGGAGACCCAAGCTTGCGGCCGCCACCATGG
ACTACAAGGATGACGACGATAAGGGAAAGTCTTACCCAACTGTGAGTGCTGATTACCAGGACGCCGTTGA
GAAGGCGAAGAAGAAGCTCAGAGGCTTCATCGCTGAGAAGAGATGCGCTCCTCTAATGCTCCGTTTGGCA
TTCCACTCTGCTGGAACCTTTGACAAGGGCACGAAGACCGGTGGACCCTTCGGAACCATCAAGCACCCTG
CCGAACTGGCTCACAGCGCTAACAACGGTCTTGACATCGCTGTTAGGCTTTTGGAGCCACTCAAGGCGGA
GTTCCCTATTTTGAGCTACGCCGATTTCTACCAGTTGGCTGGCGTTGTTGCCGTTGAGGTCACGGGTGGA
CCTAAGGTTCCATTCCACCCTGGAAGAGAGGACAAGCCTGAGCCACCACCAGAGGGTCGCTTGCCCGATC
CCACTAAGGGTTCTGACCATTTGAGAGATGTGTTTGGCAAAGCTATGGGGCTTACTGACCAAGATATCGT
TGCTCTATCTGGGGGTCACACTATTGGAGCTGCACACAAGGAGCGTTCTGGATTTGAGGGTCCCTGGACC
TCTAATCCTCTTATTTTCGACAACTCATACTTCACGGAGTTGTTGAGTGGTGAGAAGGAAGGTCTCCTTC
AGCTACCTTCTGACAAGGCTCTTTTGTCTGACCCTGTATTCCGCCCTCTCGTTGACAAATATGCAGCGGA
CGAAGATGCCTTCTTTGCTGATTACGCTGAGGCTCACCAAAAGCTTTCCGAGCTTGGGTTTGCTGATGCC
CTGCAGCTGCCTCCCCTGGAGCGCCTGACCCTGGACCTCGAATCAACAAGTTTGTACAAAAAAGCTGAAC
GAGAAACGTAAAATGATATAAATATCAATATATTAAATTAGATTTTGCATAAAAAACAGACTACATAATA
CTGTAAAACACAACATATCCAGTCACTATGGCGGCCGCATTAGGCACCCCAGGCTTTACACTTTATGCTT
CCGGCTCGTATAATGTGTGGATTTTGAGTTAGGATCCGTCGAGATTTTCAGGAGCTAAGGAAGCTAAAAT
GGAGAAAAAAATCACTGGATATACCACCGTTGATATATCCCAATGGCATCGTAAAGAACATTTTGAGGCA
TTTCAGTCAGTTGCTCAATGTACCTATAACCAGACCGTTCAGCTGGATATTACGGCCTTTTTAAAGACCG
TAAAGAAAAATAAGCACAAGTTTTATCCGGCCTTTATTCACATTCTTGCCCGCCTGATGAATGCTCATCC
GGAATTCCGTATGGCAATGAAAGACGGTGAGCTGGTGATATGGGATAGTGTTCACCCTTGTTACACCGTT
TTCCATGAGCAAACTGAAACGTTTTCATCGCTCTGGAGTGAATACCACGACGATTTCCGGCAGTTTCTAC
ACATATATTCGCAAGATGTGGCGTGTTACGGTGAAAACCTGGCCTATTTCCCTAAAGGGTTTATTGAGAA
TATGTTTTTCGTCTCAGCCAATCCCTGGGTGAGTTTCACCAGTTTTGATTTAAACGTGGCCAATATGGAC
AACTTCTTCGCCCCCGTTTTCACCATGGGCAAATATTATACGCAAGGCGACAAGGTGCTGATGCCGCTGG
CGATTCAGGTTCATCATGCCGTTTGTGATGGCTTCCATGTCGGCAGAATGCTTAATGAATTACAACAGTA
CTGCGATGAGTGGCAGGGCGGGGCGTAAAGATCTGGATCCGGCTTACTAAAAGCCAGATAACAGTATGCG
TATTTGCGCGCTGATTTTTGCGGTATAAGAATATATACTGATATGTATACCCGAAGTATGTCAAAAAGAG
GTATGCTATGAAGCAGCGTATTACAGTGACAGTTGACAGCGACAGCTATCAGTTGCTCAAGGCATATATG
ATGTCAATATCTCCGGTCTGGTAAGCACAACCATGCAGAATGAAGCCCGTCGTCTGCGTGCCGAACGCTG
GAAAGCGGAAAATCAGGAAGGGATGGCTGAGGTCGCCCGGTTTATTGAAATGAACGGCTCTTTTGCTGAC
GAGAACAGGGGCTGGTGAAATGCAGTTTAAGGTTTACACCTATAAAAGAGAGAGCCGTTATCGTCTGTTT
GTGGATGTACAGAGTGATATTATTGACACGCCCGGGCGACGGATGGTGATCCCCCTGGCCAGTGCACGTC
TGCTGTCAGATAAAGTCTCCCGTGAACTTTACCCGGTGGTGCATATCGGGGATGAAAGCTGGCGCATGAT
GACCACCGATATGGCCAGTGTGCCGGTCTCCGTTATCGGGGAAGAAGTGGCTGATCTCAGCCACCGCGAA
AATGACATCAAAAACGCCATTAACCTGATGTTCTGGGGAATATAAATGTCAGGCTCCCTTATACACAGCC
AGTCTGCAGGTCGACCATAGTGACTGGATATGTTGTGTTTTACAGTATTATGTAGTCTGTTTTTTATGCA
AAATCTAATTTAATATATTGATATTTATATCATTTTACGTTTCTCGTTCAGCTTTCTTGTACAAAGTGGT
TGATTCGAGCATGCATCTAGAGGGCCCTATTCTATAGTGTCACCTAAATGCTAGAGCTCGCTGATCAGCC
TCGACTGTGCCTTCTAGTTGCCAGCCATCTGTTGTTTGCCCCTCCCCCGTGCCTTCCTTGACCCTGGAAG
GTGCCACTCCCACTGTCCTTTCCTAATAAAATGAGGAAATTGCATCGCATTGTCTGAGTAGGTGTCATTC
TATTCTGGGGGGTGGGGTGGGGCAGGACAGCAAGGGGGAGGATTGGGAAGACAATAGCAGGCATGCTGGG
GATGCGGTGGGCTCTATGGCTTCTGAGGCGGAAAGAACCAGCTGGGGCTCTAGGGGGTATCCCC
[124 nt withheld, positions 3775-3898]
C
[91 nt withheld, positions 3900-3990]
A
[49 nt withheld, positions 3992-4040]
CCTTTGACGTTGGAGTCCACGTTCTTT
[37 nt withheld, positions 4068-4104]
ACCCTATCTCGGTCTATTCTTTTGATTTATAAGGGATTTTGCCGATTTCGGCCTATTGGTTAAAAAATGA
GCTGATTTAACAAAAATTTAACGCGAATTAATTCTGTGGAATGTGTGTCAGTTAGGGTGTGGAAAGTCCC
CAGGCTCCCCAGCAGGCAGAAGTATGCAAAGCATGCATCTCAATTAGTCAGCAACCAGGTGTGGAAAGTC
CCCAGGCTCCCCAGCAGGCAGAAGTATGCAAAGCATGCATCTCAATTAGTCAGCAACCATAGTCCCGCCC
CTAACTCCGCCCATCCCGCCCCTAACTCCGCCCAGTTCCGCCCATTCTCCGCCCCATGGCTGACTAATTT
TTTTTATTTATGCAGAGGCCGAGGCCGCCTCTGCCTCTGAGCTATTCCAGAAGTAGTGAGGAGGCTTTTT
TGGAGGCCTAGGCTTTTGCAAAAAGCTCCCGGGAGCTTGTATATCCATTTTCGGATCTGATCAAGAGACA
GGATGAGGATCGTTTCGCATGATTGAACAAGATGGATTGCACGCAGGTTCTCCGGCCGCTTGGGTGGAGA
GGCTATTCGGCTATGACTGGGCACAACAGACAATCGGCTGCTCTGATGCCGCCGTGTTCCGGCTGTCAGC
GCAGGGGCGCCCGGTTCTTTTTGTCAAGACCGACCTGTCCGGTGCCCTGAATGAACTGCAGGACGAGGCA
GCGCGGCTATCGTGGCTGGCCACGACGGGCGTTCCTTGCGCAGCTGTGCTCGACGTTGTCACTGAAGCGG
GAAGGGACTGGCTGCTATTGGGCGAAGTGCCGGGGCAGGATCTCCTGTCATCTCACCTTGCTCCTGCCGA
GAAAGTATCCATCATGGCTGATGCAATGCGGCGGCTGCATACGCTTGATCCGGCTACCTGCCCATTCGAC
CACCAAGCGAAACATCGCATCGAGCGAGCACGTACTCGGATGGAAGCCGGTCTTGTCGATCAGGATGATC
TGGACGAAGAGCATCAGGGGCTCGCGCCAGCCGAACTGTTCGCCAGGCTCAAGGCGCGCATGCCCGACGG
CGAGGATCTCGTCGTGACCCATGGCGATGCCTGCTTGCCGAATATCATGGTGGAAAATGGCCGCTTTTCT
GGATTCATCGACTGTGGCCGGCTGGGTGTGGCGGACCGCTATCAGGACATAGCGTTGGCTACCCGTGATA
TTGCTGAAGAGCTTGGCGGCGAATGGGCTGACCGCTTCCTCGTGCTTTACGGTATCGCCGCTCCCGATTC
GCAGCGCATCGCCTTCTATCGCCTTCTTGACGAGTTCTTCTGAGCGGGACTCTGGGGTTCGAAATGACCG
ACCAAGCGACGCCCAACCTGCCATCACGAGATTTCGATTCCACCGCCGCCTTCTATGAAAGGTTGGGCTT
CGGAATCGTTTTCCGGGACGCCGGCTGGATGATCCTCCAGCGCGGGGATCTCATGCTGGAGTTCTTCGCC
CACCCCAACTTGTTTATTGCAGCTTATAATGGTTACAAATAAAGCAATAGCATCACAAATTTCACAAATA
AAGCATTTTTTTCACTGCATTCTAGTTGTGGTTTGTCCAAACTCATCAATGTATCTTATCATGTCTGTAT
ACCGTCGACCTCTAGCTAGAGCTTGGCGTAATCATGGTCATAGCTGTTTCCTGTGTGAAATTGTTATCCG
CTCACAATTCCACACAACATACGAGCCGGAAGCATAAAGTGTAAAGCCTGGGGTGCCTAATGAGTGAGCT
AACTCACATTAATTGCGTTGCGCTCACTGCCCGCTTTCCAGTCGGGAAACCTGTCGTGCCAGCTGCATTA
ATGAATCGGCCAACGCGCGGGGAGAGGCGGTTTGCGTATTGGGCGCTCTTCCGCTTCCTCGCTCACTGAC
TCGCTGCGCTCGGTCGTTCGGCTGCGGCGAGCGGTATCAGCTCACTCAAAGGCGGTAATACGGTTATCCA
CAGAATCAGGGGATAACGCAGGAAAGAACATGTGAGCAAAAGGCCAGCAAAAGGCCAGGAACCGTAAAAA
GGCCGCGTTGCTGGCGTTTTTCCATAGGCTCCGCCCCCCTGACGAGCATCACAAAAATCGACGCTCAAGT
CAGAGGTGGCGAAACCCGACAGGACTATAAAGATACCAGGCGTTTCCCCCTGGAAGCTCCCTCGTGCGCT
CTCCTGTTCCGACCCTGCCGCTTACCGGATACCTGTCCGCCTTTCTCCCTTCGGGAAGCGTGGCGCTTTC
TCATAGCTCACGCTGTAGGTATCTCAGTTCGGTGTAGGTCGTTCGCTCCAAGCTGGGCTGTGTGCACAAA
CCCCCCGTTCAGCCCGACCGCTGCGCCTTATCCGGTAACTATCGTCTTGAGTCCAACCCGGTAAGACACG
ACTTATCGCCACTGGCAGCAGCCACTGGTAACAGGATTAGCAGAGCGAGGTATGTAGGCGGTGCTACAGA
GTTCTTGAAGTGGTGGCCTAACTACGGCTACACTAGAAGAACAGTATTTGGTATCTGCGCTCTGCTGAAG
CCAGTTACCTTCGGAAAAAGAGTTGGTAGCTCTTGATCCGGCAAACAAACCACCGCTGGTAGCGGTGGTT
TTTTTGTTTGCAAGCAGCAGATTACGCGCAGAAAAAAAGGATCTCAAGAAGATCCTTTGATCTTTTCTAC
GGGGTCTGACGCTCAGTGGAACGAAAACTCACGTTAAGGGATTTTGGTCATGAGATTATCAAAAAGGATC
TTCACCTAGATCCTTTTAAATTAAAAATGAAGTTTTAAATCAATCTAAAGTATATATGAGTAAACTTGGT
CTGACAGTTACCAATGCTTAATCAGTGAGGCACCTATCTCAGCGATCTGTCTATTTCGTTCATCCATAGT
TGCCTGACTCCCCGTCGTGTAGATAACTACGATACGGGAGGGCTTACCATCTGGCCCCAGTGCTGCAATG
ATACCGCGAGACCCACGCTCACCGGCTCCAGATTTATCAGCAATAAACCAGCCAGCCGGAAGGGCCGAGC
GCAGAAGTGGTCCTGCAACTTTATCCGCCTCCATCCAGTCTATTAATTGTTGCCGGGAAGCTAGAGTAAG
TAGTTCGCCAGTTAATAGTTTGCGCAACGTTGTTGCCATTGCTACAGGCATCGTGGTGTCACGCTCGTCG
TTTGGTATGGCTTCATTCAGCTCCGGTTCCCAACGATCAAGGCGAGTTACATGATCCCCCATGTTGTGCA
AAAAAGCGGTTAGCTCCTTCGGTCCTCCGATCGTTGTCAGAAGTAAGTTGGCCGCAGTGTTATCACTCAT
GGTTATGGCAGCACTGCATAATTCTCTTACTGTCATGCCATCCGTAAGATGCTTTTCTGTGACTGGTGAG
TACTCAACCAAGTCATTCTGAGAATAGTGTATGCGGCGACCGAGTTGCTCTTGCCCGGCGTCAATACGGG
ATAATACCGCGCCACATAGCAGAACTTTAAAAGTGCTCATCATTGGAAAACGTTCTTCGGGGCGAAAACT
CTCAAGGATCTTACCGCTGTTGAGATCCAGTTCGATGTAACCCACTCGTGCACCCAACTGATCTTCAGCA
TCTTTTACTTTCACCAGCGTTTCTGGGTGAGCAAAAACAGGAAGGCAAAATGCCGCAAAAAAGGGAATAA
GGGCGACACGGAAATGTTGAATACTCATACTCTTCCTTTTTCAATATTATTGAAGCATTTATCAGGGTTA
TTGTCTCATGAGCGGATACATATTTGAATGTATTTAGAAAAATAAACAAATAGGGGTTCCGCGCACATTT
CCCCGAAAAGTGCCACCTGACGTC
