>Addgene plasmid #149517 | pJJiaDEST-APEX2 | depositor partial sequence | sequence record 292262 | APEX2 with no stop codon fused with Gateway ATTR casset at XhoI enzyme site of Plasmid#49386 pcDNA3 APEX2-NES
NNNNNNNNNNNNNNNNNNNNNNTGGNNTANNNGNTGACGACGATAAGGGAAAGTCTTACCCAACTGTGAG
TGCTGATTACCAGGACGCCGTTGAGAAGGCGAAGAAGAAGCTCAGAGGCTTCATCGCTGAGAAGAGATGC
GCTCCTCTAATGCTCCGTTTGGCATTCCACTCTGCTGGAACCTTTGACAAGGGCACGAAGACCGGTGGAC
CCTTCGGAACCATCAAGCACCCTGCCGAACTGGCTCACAGCGCTAACAACGGTCTTGACATCGCTGTTAG
GCTTTTGGAGCCACTCAAGGCGGAGTTCCCTATTTTGAGCTACGCCGATTTCTACCAGTTGGCTGGCGTT
GTTGCCGTTGAGGTCACGGGTGGACCTAAGGTTCCATTCCACCCTGGAAGAGAGGACAAGCCTGAGCCAC
CACCAGAGGGTCGCTTGCCCGATCCCACTAAGGGTTCTGACCATTTGAGAGATGTGTTTGGCAAAGCTAT
GGGGCTTACTGACCAAGATATCGTTGCTCTATCTGGGGGTCACACTATTGGAGCTGCACACAAGGAGCGT
TCTGGATTTGAGGGTCCCTGGACCTCTAATCCTCTTATTTTCGACAACTCATACTTCACGGAGTTGTTGA
GTGGTGAGAAGGAAGGTCTCCTTCAGCTACCTTCTGACAAGGCTCTTTTGTCTGACCCTGTATTCCGCCC
TCTCGTTGACAAATATGCAGCGGACGAAGATGCCTTCTTTGCTGATTACGCTGANGCTCACCAAAAGCTT
TCCNAGCTTGGGGTTTGCTGATGCCCTGCAGCTGCCTCCCCTNGAGCGCCTGACCCTGGACCTCGAATCA
ACAAGTTTGTACAAAAAAGCTGAACGAGAAACGTAAAATGATATAAATATCANTATATTAAATTAGATTT
TGCNTNAAAAAACNNNNTACATAATACTG
